>Addgene plasmid #233921 | pHRSV_CHARMS-3xAla | addgene full sequence | sequence record 469220 | Addgene NGS Result
GCAGGCAGAAGTATGCAAAGCATGCATCTCAATTAGTCAGCAACCATAGTCCCGCCCCTAACTCCGCCCA
TCCCGCCCCTAACTCCGCCCAGTTCCGCCCATTCTCCGCCCCATGGCTGACTAATTTTTTTTATTTATGC
AGAGGCCGAGGCCGCCTCTGCCTCTGAGCTATTCCAGAAGTAGTGAGGAGGCTTTTTTGGAGGCCTAGGC
TACGCGTGCCACCATGTCTGCGGGAGACCCCCGCGTGGGATCCGGGTCCCTGGACTCCTTCATGTTCTCC
ATACCCTTGGTCGCGCTTAACGTGGGAGTGAGGCGCCGCCTATCGCTGTTCTTGAACCCTCGGACGCCCG
TGGCGGCCGACTGGACCTTGCTGGCGGAGGAGATGGGCTTCGAGTACTTGGAGATCCGAGAGCTGGAAAC
GCGCCCTGACCCCACTCGCAGTTTGTTGGATGCCTGGCAGGGGCGCTCTGGCGCGTCTGTCGGCAGGCTG
CTAGAGCTGCTGGCCTTGTTAGACCGTGAGGATATACTGAAGGAGCTGAAGTCGCGCATCGAGGAGGACT
GCCAGAAATACTTAGGTAAGCAGCAGAACCAGGAGTCCGAGAAGCCTTTACAGGTGGCCAGAGTGGAAAG
CAGTGTCCCACAAACAAAGGAACTGGGAGGCATCACCACCCTTGATGACCCCCTAGGACAAACGCCGGAA
CTTTTCGATGCCTTTATCTGCTACTGCCCCAACGATATCGAGTTTGTGCAGGAGATGATCCGGCAACTAG
AACAGACAGACTATCGGCTTAAGTTGTGTGTGTCCGACCGTGACGTCCTGCCGGGCACCTGTGTCTGGTC
CATTGCCAGCGAGCTAATTGAGAAAAGGTGTCGCCGCATGGTGGTGGTTGTTTCTGACGATTATCTACAG
AGCAAGGAATGTGACTTCCAGACCAAGTTTGCACTCAGCCTGTCTCCAGGTGTCCAACAGAAGCGACTGA
TTCCTATTAAATACAAGGCGATGAAGAAGGACTTTCCCAGTATCCTGCGGTTCATCACTATATGCGACTA
TACCAACCCTTGCACCAAGTCCTGGTTCTGGACCCGCCTTGCCAAGGCTTTGTCCCTGCCCGGAGGTAGT
GGCGGGTCCCCTCCTTCTCCCCAAGCCAACTCCTATGTCAGCTCCACTGGTAGGGCTCACTCCGGAGCCG
CACCATGGCAGCCACTCGCTGCACCATCAGGTGCTTCAGCCCAGGCCGCAGAGCAACTGCAACGGGGACC
CAACCAGCCAGTCGCGTCCGACGAAAGTCTTGGAGGGCTGAGCGCTGCTCTGCGGTCCTGGCACCTTACA
CCAAGTTGTCCCCTTGATCCTGCTCCTCTGCGGGAGGCTGGGTGCCCCCAAGGTGACACAGCAGGGGAAT
CCTCATGGGGTTCAGGACCTGGGAGCCGGCCAACCGCTGTTGAAGGCCTGGCTTTGGGCTCCTCTGCATC
ATCATCATCAGAACCTCCCCAGATTATCATCAATCCAGCTCGCCAGAAAATGGTTCAGAAATTGGCTTTG
TATGAGGATGGTGCCCTGGATTCCTTGCAATTGCTGTCATCTTCTTCTCTTCCCGGACTTGGACTTGAAC
AAGACAGACAAGGTCCAGAGGCGTCCGACGAGTTCCAGAGCGGAGGTTCCGGGGGTACTGGGGGTAGTGG
AGGAAGTGTGAGCAAGGGCGAGGAGCTGTTCACCGGGGTGGTGCCCATCCTGGTCGAGCTGGACGGCGAC
GTAAACGGCCACAAGTTCAGCGTGTCCGGCGAGGGCGAGGGCGATGCCACCTACGGCAAGCTGACCCTGA
AGTTCATCTGCACCACCGGCAAGCTGCCCGTGCCCTGGCCCACCCTCGTGACCACCCTGACCTACGGCGT
GCAGTGCTTCAGCCGCTACCCCGACCACATGAAGCAGCACGACTTCTTCAAGTCCGCCATGCCCGAAGGC
TACGTCCAGGAGCGCACCATCTTCTTCAAGGACGACGGCAACTACAAGACCCGCGCCGAGGTGAAGTTCG
AGGGCGACACCCTGGTGAACCGCATCGAGCTGAAGGGCATCGACTTCAAGGAGGACGGCAACATCCTGGG
GCACAAGCTGGAGTACAACTACAACAGCCACAACGTCTATATCATGGCCGACAAGCAGAAGAACGGCATC
AAGGTGAACTTCAAGATCCGCCACAACATCGAGGACGGCAGCGTGCAGCTCGCCGACCACTACCAGCAGA
ACACCCCCATCGGCGACGGCCCCGTGCTGCTGCCCGACAACCACTACCTGAGCACCCAGTCCAAGCTGAG
CAAAGACCCCAACGAGAAGCGCGATCACATGGTCCTGCTGGAGTTCGTGACCGCCGCCGGGATCACTCTC
GGCATGGACGAGCTGTACAAGTAAAGCGGCCGCGACTCTAGAGTCGACCTGCAGGCATGCAAGCTTGATA
TCAAGCTTATCGATAATCAACCTCTGGATTACAAAATTTGTGAAAGATTGACTGGTATTCTTAACTATGT
TGCTCCTTTTACGCTATGTGGATACGCTGCTTTAATGCCTTTGTATCATGCTATTGCTTCCCGTATGGCT
TTCATTTTCTCCTCCTTGTATAAATCCTGGTTGCTGTCTCTTTATGAGGAGTTGTGGCCCGTTGTCAGGC
AACGTGGCGTGGTGTGCACTGTGTTTGCTGACGCAACCCCCACTGGTTGGGGCATTGCCACCACCTGTCA
GCTCCTTTCCGGGACTTTCGCTTTCCCCCTCCCTATTGCCACGGCGGAACTCATCGCCGCCTGCCTTGCC
CGCTGCTGGACAGGGGCTCGGCTGTTGGGCACTGACAATTCCGTGGTGTTGTCGGGGAAATCATCGTCCT
TTCCTTGGCTGCTCGCCTGTGTTGCCACCTGGATTCTGCGCGGGACGTCCTTCTGCTACGTCCCTTCGGC
CCTCAATCCAGCGGACCTTCCTTCCCGCGGCCTGCTGCCGGCTCTGCGGCCTCTTCCGCGTCTTCGCCTT
CGCCCTCAGACGAGTCGGATCTCCCTTTGGGCCGCCTCCCCGCATCGATACCGTCGACCTCGAGGGAATT
AATTCGAGCTCGGTACCTTTAAGACCAATGACTTACAAGGCAGCTGTAGATCTTAGCCACTTTTTAAAAG
AAAAGGGGGGACTGGAAGGGCTAATTCACTCCCAACGAAGACAAGATCTGCTTTTTGCTTGTACTGGGTC
TCTCTGGTTAGACCAGATCTGAGCCTGGGAGCTCTCTGGCTAACTAGGGAACCCACTGCTTAAGCCTCAA
TAAAGCTTGCCTTGAGTGCTTCAAGTAGTGTGTGCCCGTCTGTTGTGTGACTCTGGTAACTAGAGATCCC
TCAGACCCTTTTAGTCAGTGTGGAAAATCTCTAGCAGCATCTAGAATTAATTCCGTGTATTCTATAGTGT
CACCTAAATCGTATGTGTATGATACATAAGGTTATGTATTAATTGTAGCCGCGTTCTAACGACAATATGT
ACAAGCCTAATTGTGTAGCATCTGGCTTACTGAAGCAGACCCTATCATCTCTCTCGTAAACTGCCGTCAG
AGTCGGTTTGGTTGGACGAACCTTCTGAGTTTCTGGTAACGCCGTCCCGCACCCGGAAATGGTCAGCGAA
CCAATCAGCAGGGTCATCGCTAGCCAGATCCTCTACGCCGGACGCATCGTGGCCGGCATCACCGGCGCCA
CAGGTGCGGTTGCTGGCGCCTATATCGCCGACATCACCGATGGGGAAGATCGGGCTCGCCACTTCGGGCT
CATGAGCGCTTGTTTCGGCGTGGGTATGGTGGCAGGCCCCGTGGCCGGGGGACTGTTGGGCGCCATCTCC
TTGCATGCACCATTCCTTGCGGCGGCGGTGCTCAACGGCCTCAACCTACTACTGGGCTGCTTCCTAATGC
AGGAGTCGCATAAGGGAGAGCGTCGAATGGTGCACTCTCAGTACAATCTGCTCTGATGCCGCATAGTTAA
GCCAGCCCCGACACCCGCCAACACCCGCTGACGCGCCCTGACGGGCTTGTCTGCTCCCGGCATCCGCTTA
CAGACAAGCTGTGACCGTCTCCGGGAGCTGCATGTGTCAGAGGTTTTCACCGTCATCACCGAAACGCGCG
AGACGAAAGGGCCTCGTGATACGCCTATTTTTATAGGTTAATGTCATGATAATAATGGTTTCTTAGACGT
CAGGTGGCACTTTTCGGGGAAATGTGCGCGGAACCCCTATTTGTTTATTTTTCTAAATACATTCAAATAT
GTATCCGCTCATGAGACAATAACCCTGATAAATGCTTCAATAATATTGAAAAAGGAAGAGTATGAGTATT
CAACATTTCCGTGTCGCCCTTATTCCCTTTTTTGCGGCATTTTGCCTTCCTGTTTTTGCTCACCCAGAAA
CGCTGGTGAAAGTAAAAGATGCTGAAGATCAGTTGGGTGCACGAGTGGGTTACATCGAACTGGATCTCAA
CAGCGGTAAGATCCTTGAGAGTTTTCGCCCCGAAGAACGTTTTCCAATGATGAGCACTTTTAAAGTTCTG
CTATGTGGCGCGGTATTATCCCGTATTGACGCCGGGCAAGAGCAACTCGGTCGCCGCATACACTATTCTC
AGAATGACTTGGTTGAGTACTCACCAGTCACAGAAAAGCATCTTACGGATGGCATGACAGTAAGAGAATT
ATGCAGTGCTGCCATAACCATGAGTGATAACACTGCGGCCAACTTACTTCTGACAACGATCGGAGGACCG
AAGGAGCTAACCGCTTTTTTGCACAACATGGGGGATCATGTAACTCGCCTTGATCGTTGGGAACCGGAGC
TGAATGAAGCCATACCAAACGACGAGCGTGACACCACGATGCCTGTAGCAATGGCAACAACGTTGCGCAA
ACTATTAACTGGCGAACTACTTACTCTAGCTTCCCGGCAACAATTAATAGACTGGATGGAGGCGGATAAA
GTTGCAGGACCACTTCTGCGCTCGGCCCTTCCGGCTGGCTGGTTTATTGCTGATAAATCTGGAGCCGGTG
AGCGTGGGTCTCGCGGTATCATTGCAGCACTGGGGCCAGATGGTAAGCCCTCCCGTATCGTAGTTATCTA
CACGACGGGGAGTCAGGCAACTATGGATGAACGAAATAGACAGATCGCTGAGATAGGTGCCTCACTGATT
AAGCATTGGTAACTGTCAGACCAAGTTTACTCATATATACTTTAGATTGATTTAAAACTTCATTTTTAAT
TTAAAAGGATCTAGGTGAAGATCCTTTTTGATAATCTCATGACCAAAATCCCTTAACGTGAGTTTTCGTT
CCACTGAGCGTCAGACCCCGTAGAAAAGATCAAAGGATCTTCTTGAGATCCTTTTTTTCTGCGCGTAATC
TGCTGCTTGCAAACAAAAAAACCACCGCTACCAGCGGTGGTTTGTTTGCCGGATCAAGAGCTACCAACTC
TTTTTCCGAAGGTAACTGGCTTCAGCAGAGCGCAGATACCAAATACTGTTCTTCTAGTGTAGCCGTAGTT
AGGCCACCACTTCAAGAACTCTGTAGCACCGCCTACATACCTCGCTCTGCTAATCCTGTTACCAGTGGCT
GCTGCCAGTGGCGATAAGTCGTGTCTTACCGGGTTGGACTCAAGACGATAGTTACCGGATAAGGCGCAGC
GGTCGGGCTGAACGGGGGGTTCGTGCACACAGCCCAGCTTGGAGCGAACGACCTACACCGAACTGAGATA
CCTACAGCGTGAGCTATGAGAAAGCGCCACGCTTCCCGAAGGGAGAAAGGCGGACAGGTATCCGGTAAGC
GGCAGGGTCGGAACAGGAGAGCGCACGAGGGAGCTTCCAGGGGGAAACGCCTGGTATCTTTATAGTCCTG
TCGGGTTTCGCCACCTCTGACTTGAGCGTCGATTTTTGTGATGCTCGTCAGGGGGGCGGAGCCTATGGAA
AAACGCCAGCAACGCGGCCTTTTTACGGTTCCTGGCCTTTTGCTGGCCTTTTGCTCACATGTTCTTTCCT
GCGTTATCCCCTGATTCTGTGGATAACCGTATTACCGCCTTTGAGTGAGCTGATACCGCTCGCCGCAGCC
GAACGACCGAGCGCAGCGAGTCAGTGAGCGAGGAAGCGGAAGAGCGCCCAATACGCAAACCGCCTCTCCC
CGCGCGTTGGCCGATTCATTAATGCAGCTGTGGAATGTGTGTCAGTTAGGGTGTGGAAAGTCCCCAGGCT
CCCCAGCAGGCAGAAGTATGCAAAGCATGCATCTCAATTAGTCAGCAACCAGGTGTGGAAAGTCCCCAGG
CTCCCCAGCAGGCAGAAGTATGCAAAGCATGCATCTCAATTAGTCAGCAACCATAGTCCCGCCCCTAACT
CCGCCCATCCCGCCCCTAACTCCGCCCAGTTCCGCCCATTCTCCGCCCCATGGCTGACTAATTTTTTTTA
TTTATGCAGAGGCCGAGGCCGCCTCGGCCTCTGAGCTATTCCAGAAGTAGTGAGGAGGCTTTTTTGGAGG
CCTAGGCTTTTGCAAAAAGCTTGGACACAAGACAGGCTTGCGAGATATGTTTGAGAATACCACTTTATCC
CGCGTCAGGGAGAGGCAGTGCGTAAAAAGACGCGGACTCATGTGAAATACTGGTTTTTAGTGCGCCAGAT
CTCTATAATCTCGCGCAACCTATTTTCCCCTCGAACACTTTTTAAGCCGTAGATAAACAGGCTGGGACAC
TTCACATGAGCGAAAAATACATCGTCACCTGGGACATGTTGCAGATCCATGCACGTAAACTCGCAAGCCG
ACTGATGCCTTCTGAACAATGGAAAGGCATTATTGCCGTAAGCCGTGGCGGTCTGTACCGGGTGCGTTAC
TGGCGCGTGAACTGGGTATTCGTCATGTCGATACCGTTTGTATTTCCAGCTACGATCACGACAACCAGCG
CGAGCTTAAAGTGCTGAAACGCGCAGAAGGCGATGGCGAAGGCTTCATCGTTATTGATGACCTGGTGGAT
ACCGGTGGTACTGCGGTTGCGATTCGTGAAATGTATCCAAAAGCGCACTTTGTCACCATCTTCGCAAAAC
CGGCTGGTCGTCCGCTGGTTGATGACTATGTTGTTGATATCCCGCAAGATACCTGGATTGAACAGCCGTG
GGATATGGGCGTCGTATTCGTCCCGCCAATCTCCGGTCGCTAATCTTTTCAACGCCTGGCACTGCCGGGC
GTTGTTCTTTTTAACTTCAGGCGGGTTACAATAGTTTCCAGTAAGTATTCTGGAGGCTGCATCCATGACA
CAGGCAAACCTGAGCGAAACCCTGTTCAAACCCCGCTTTAAACATCCTGAAACCTCGACGCTAGTCCGCC
GCTTTAATCACGGCGCACAACCGCCTGTGCAGTCGGCCCTTGATGGTAAAACCATCCCTCACTGGTATCG
CATGATTAACCGTCTGATGTGGATCTGGCGCGGCATTGACCCACGCGAAATCCTCGACGTCCAGGCACGT
ATTGTGATGAGCGATGCCGAACGTACCGACGATGATTTATACGATACGGTGATTGGCTACCGTGGCGGCA
ACTGGATTTATGAGTGGGCCCCGGATCTTTGTGAAGGAACCTTACTTCTGTGGTGTGACATAATTGGACA
AACTACCTACAGAGATTTAAAGCTCTAAGGTAAATATAAAATTTTTAAGTGTATAATGTGTTAAACTACT
GATTCTAATTGTTTGTGTATTTTAGATTCCAACCTATGGAACTGATGAATGGGAGCAGTGGTGGAATGCC
TTTAATGAGGAAAACCTGTTTTGCTCAGAAGAAATGCCATCTAGTGATGATGAGGCTACTGCTGACTCTC
AACATTCTACTCCTCCAAAAAAGAAGAGAAAGGTAGAAGACCCCAAGGACTTTCCTTCAGAATTGCTAAG
TTTTTTGAGTCATGCTGTGTTTAGTAATAGAACTCTTGCTTGCTTTGCTATTTACACCACAAAGGAAAAA
GCTGCACTGCTATACAAGAAAATTATGGAAAAATATTCTGTAACCTTTATAAGTAGGCATAACAGTTATA
ATCATAACATACTGTTTTTTCTTACTCCACACAGGCATAGAGTGTCTGCTATTAATAACTATGCTCAAAA
ATTGTGTACCTTTAGCTTTTTAATTTGTAAAGGGGTTAATAAGGAATATTTGATGTATAGTGCCTTGACT
AGAGATCATAATCAGCCATACCACATTTGTAGAGGTTTTACTTGCTTTAAAAAACCTCCCACACCTCCCC
CTGAACCTGAAACATAAAATGAATGCAATTGTTGTTGTTAACTTGTTTATTGCAGCTTATAATGGTTACA
AATAAAGCAATAGCATCACAAATTTCACAAATAAAGCATTTTTTTCACTGCATTCTAGTTGTGGTTTGTC
CAAACTCATCAATGTATCTTATCATGTCTGGATCAACTGGATAACTCAAGCTAACCAAAATCATCCCAAA
CTTCCCACCCCATACCCTATTACCACTGCCAATTACCTGTGGTTTCATTTACTCTAAACCTGTGATTCCT
CTGAATTATTTTCATTTTAAAGAAATTGTATTTGTTAAATATGTACTACAAACTTAGTAGTTGGAAGGGC
TAATTCACTCCCAAAGAAGACAAGATATCCTTGATCTGTGGATCTACCACACACAAGGCTACTTCCCTGA
TTAGCAGAACTACACACCAGGGCCAGGGGTCAGATATCCACTGACCTTTGGATGGTGCTACAAGCTAGTA
CCAGTTGAGCCAGATAAGGTAGAAGAGGCCAATAAAGGAGAGAACACCAGCTTGTTACACCCTGTGAGCC
TGCATGGGATGGATGACCCGGAGAGAGAAGTGTTAGAGTGGAGGTTTGACAGCCGCCTAGCATTTCATCA
CGTGGCCCGAGAGCTGCATCCGGAGTACTTCAAGAACTGCTGATATCGAGCTTGCTACAAGGGACTTTCC
GCTGGGGACTTTCCAGGGAGGCGTGGCCTGGGCGGGACTGGGGAGTGGCGAGCCCTCAGATCCTGCATAT
AAGCAGCTGCTTTTTGCCTGTACTGGGTCTCTCTGGTTAGACCAGATCTGAGCCTGGGAGCTCTCTGGCT
AACTAGGGAACCCACTGCTTAAGCCTCAATAAAGCTTGCCTTGAGTGCTTCAAGTAGTGTGTGCCCGTCT
GTTGTGTGACTCTGGTAACTAGAGATCCCTCAGACCCTTTTAGTCAGTGTGGAAAATCTCTAGCAGTGGC
GCCCGAACAGGGACTTGAAAGCGAAAGGGAAACCAGAGGAGCTCTCTCGACGCAGGACTCGGCTTGCTGA
AGCGCGCACGGCAAGAGGCGAGGGGCGGCGACTGGTGAGTACGCCAAAAATTTTGACTAGCGGAGGCTAG
AAGGAGAGAGATGGGTGCGAGAGCGTCAGTATTAAGCGGGGGAGAATTAGATCGCGATGGGAAAAAATTC
GGTTAAGGCCAGGGGGAAAGAAAAAATATAAATTAAAACATATAGTATGGGCAAGCAGGGAGCTAGAACG
ATTCGCAGTTAATCCTGGCCTGTTAGAAACATCAGAAGGCTGTAGACAAATACTGGGACAGCTACAACCA
TCCCTTCAGACAGGATCAGAAGAACTTAGATCATTATATAATACAGTAGCAACCCTCTATTGTGTGCATC
AAAGGATAGAGATAAAAGACACCAAGGAAGCTTTAGACAAGATAGAGGAAGAGCAAAACAAAAGTAAGAC
CACCGCACAGCAAGCGGCCGGCCGCTGATCTTCAGACCTGGAGGAGGAGATATGAGGGACAATTGGAGAA
GTGAATTATATAAATATAAAGTAGTAAAAATTGAACCATTAGGAGTAGCACCCACCAAGGCAAAGAGAAG
AGTGGTGCAGAGAGAAAAAAGAGCAGTGGGAATAGGAGCTTTGTTCCTTGGGTTCTTGGGAGCAGCAGGA
AGCACTATGGGCGCAGCGTCAATGACGCTGACGGTACAGGCCAGACAATTATTGTCTGGTATAGTGCAGC
AGCAGAACAATTTGCTGAGGGCTATTGAGGCGCAACAGCATCTGTTGCAACTCACAGTCTGGGGCATCAA
GCAGCTCCAGGCAAGAATCCTGGCTGTGGAAAGATACCTAAAGGATCAACAGCTCCTGGGGATTTGGGGT
TGCTCTGGAAAACTCATTTGCACCACTGCTGTGCCTTGGAATGCTAGTTGGAGTAATAAATCTCTGGAAC
AGATTTGGAATCACACGACCTGGATGGAGTGGGACAGAGAAATTAACAATTACACAAGCTTAATACACTC
CTTAATTGAAGAATCGCAAAACCAGCAAGAAAAGAATGAACAAGAATTATTGGAATTAGATAAATGGGCA
AGTTTGTGGAATTGGTTTAACATAACAAATTGGCTGTGGTATATAAAATTATTCATAATGATAGTAGGAG
GCTTGGTAGGTTTAAGAATAGTTTTTGCTGTACTTTCTATAGTGAATAGAGTTAGGCAGGGATATTCACC
ATTATCGTTTCAGACCCACCTCCCAACCCCGAGGGGACCCGACAGGCCCGAAGGAATAGAAGAAGAAGGT
GGAGAGAGAGACAGAGACAGATCCATTCGATTAGTGAACGGATCTCGACGGTATCGCCAAATGGCAGTAT
TCATCCACAATTTTAAAAGAAAAGGGGGGATTGGGGGGTACAGTGCAGGGGAAAGAATAGTAGACATAAT
AGCAACAGACATACAAACTAAAGAATTACAAAAACAAATTACAAAAATTCAAAATTTTCGGGTTTATTAC
AGGGACAGCAGAGATCCAGTTTGGATCGATAAGCTTGATATCGAATTCAG
Features (pLannotate 1.2.2; 35 found; start..end, strand, type, name):
      1..211     +  promoter       SV40 promoter: SV40 early promoter
    224..1111    +  CDS            Myd88: MYD88_MOUSE - Experimental evidence at protein level: Swiss-Prot protein existence level 1. [Isoform 2]: Defective in its ability to induce IRAK phosphorylation and NF-kappa-B activation and can function as a negative regulator of activation by IL-1 or lipopolysaccharide (LPS). From Mus musculus (Mouse).
   1109..1651    +  CDS            IRAK1 (fragment): IRAK1_HUMAN - Also known as IRAK. Experimental evidence at protein level: Swiss-Prot protein existence level 1. Serine/threonine-protein kinase that plays a critical role in initiating innate immune response against foreign pathogens. Involved in Toll-like receptor (TLR) and IL-1R signaling pathways. Is rapidly recruited by MYD88 to the receptor-signaling complex upon TLR activation. Association with MYD88 leads to IRAK1 phosphorylation by IRAK4 and subsequent autophosphorylation and kinase activation. Phosphorylates E3 ubiquitin ligases Pellino proteins (PELI1, PELI2 and PELI3) to promote pel
   1688..2404    +  CDS            mEGFP: enhanced GFP with monomerizing A206K mutation (Zacharias et al., 2002) mammalian codon-optimized
   2416..2446    +  misc_feature   MCS (fragment): pUC18/19 multiple cloning site
   2447..2465    +  misc_feature   MCS (fragment): pBluescript multiple cloning site
   2465..3053    +  misc_feature   WPRE: woodchuck hepatitis virus posttranscriptional regulatory element
   3054..3076    +  misc_feature   MCS (fragment): pBluescript multiple cloning site
   3093..3161    +  CDS            nef (fragment): NEF_HV1Z2 - Experimental evidence at protein level: Swiss-Prot protein existence level 1. Extracellular Nef protein targets CD4(+) T-lymphocytes for apoptosis by interacting with CXCR4 surface receptors. From Human immunodeficiency virus type 1 group M subtype D (isolate Z2/CDC-Z34) (HIV-1).
   3163..3396    +  LTR            3' LTR (ΔU3): self-inactivating 3' long terminal repeat (LTR) from HIV-1
   3421..3439    -  promoter       SP6 promoter: promoter for bacteriophage SP6 RNA polymerase
   3667..3946    +  CDS            TcR (fragment): tetracycline efflux protein; tet; confers resistance to tetracycline
   3947..3995    -  misc_feature   bom (fragment): basis of mobility region from pBR322
   4097..4132    -  CDS            rop (fragment): Rop protein, which maintains plasmids at low copy number; rop
   4227..4331    +  promoter       AmpR promoter: bla
   4332..5192    +  CDS            AmpR: β-lactamase; bla; confers resistance to ampicillin, carbenicillin, and related antibiotics
   5363..5951    +  rep_origin     ori: high-copy-number ColE1/pMB1/pBR322/pUC origin of replication
   6134..6190    +  CDS            lacI (fragment): lac repressor; lacI; The lac repressor binds to the lac operator to inhibit transcription in E. coli. This inhibition can be relieved by adding lactose or isopropyl-β-D-thiogalactopyranoside (IPTG).
   6197..6526    +  promoter       SV40 promoter: SV40 enhancer and early promoter
   6726..6845    +  CDS            gpt (fragment): XGPT_ECOLI - Also known as gpp, gxu. Experimental evidence at protein level: Swiss-Prot protein existence level 1. Purine salvage pathway enzyme that catalyzes the transfer of the ribosyl-5-phosphate group from 5-phospho-alpha-D-ribose 1- diphosphate (PRPP) to the N9 position of the 6-oxopurines guanine and xanthine to form the corresponding ribonucleotides GMP (guanosine 5'- monophosphate) and XMP (xanthosine 5'-monophosphate), with the release of PPi. To a lesser extent, also acts on hypoxanthine (PubMed:9100006, PubMed:3886014). Does not ribophosphorylate adenine (PubMed:3886014). From Esch
   6845..7180    +  CDS            gpt (fragment): XGPT_ECOLI - Also known as gpp, gxu. Experimental evidence at protein level: Swiss-Prot protein existence level 1. Purine salvage pathway enzyme that catalyzes the transfer of the ribosyl-5-phosphate group from 5-phospho-alpha-D-ribose 1- diphosphate (PRPP) to the N9 position of the 6-oxopurines guanine and xanthine to form the corresponding ribonucleotides GMP (guanosine 5'- monophosphate) and XMP (xanthosine 5'-monophosphate), with the release of PPi. To a lesser extent, also acts on hypoxanthine (PubMed:9100006, PubMed:3886014). Does not ribophosphorylate adenine (PubMed:3886014). From Esch
   7275..7580    +  CDS            frsA (fragment): FRSA_ECOLI - Also known as yafA. Experimental evidence at protein level: Swiss-Prot protein existence level 1. Catalyzes the hydrolysis of esters (PubMed:15808744). Displays esterase activity toward pNP-butyrate (PubMed:15808744). May stimulate mixed-acid fermentation by acting as a fermentation/respiration switch that down-regulates respiration and up- regulates fermentation rates (PubMed:15169777). From Escherichia coli (strain K12).
   7584..7658    +  CDS            small t antigen (fragment): SV40 (simian virus 40) small t antigen
   7660..7725    +  intron         small t intron: SV40 (simian virus 40) small t antigen intron
   7855..7875    +  CDS            SV40 NLS: nuclear localization signal of SV40 (simian virus 40) large T antigen
   8194..8277    +  CDS            large T antigen (fragment): large T antigen from SV40 (simian virus 40)
   8300..8434    +  polyA_signal   SV40 poly(A) signal: SV40 polyadenylation signal
   8601..8930    +  CDS            nef (fragment): NEF_HV1BR - Experimental evidence at protein level: Swiss-Prot protein existence level 1. Extracellular Nef protein targets CD4(+) T-lymphocytes for apoptosis by interacting with CXCR4 surface receptors (PubMed:14990729). From Human immunodeficiency virus type 1 group M subtype B (isolate BRU/LAI) (HIV-1).
   8978..9235    +  LTR            5' LTR (truncated): truncated 5' long terminal repeat (LTR) from HIV-1
   9282..9407    +  misc_feature   HIV-1 Ψ: packaging signal of human immunodeficiency virus type 1
   9391..9729    +  CDS            HIV-1 gag (fragment): gag protein from human immunodeficiency virus 1; gag
   9904..10137   +  misc_feature   RRE: The Rev response element (RRE) of HIV-1 allows for Rev-dependent mRNA export from the nucleus to the cytoplasm.
  10514..10614   +  CDS            Rev (fragment): human immunodeficiency virus 1 (HIV-1) Rev protein; rev; enhances nuclear export of unspliced and incompletely spliced viral mRNAs
  10651..10768   +  misc_feature   cPPT/CTS: central polypurine tract and central termination sequence of HIV-1
  10805..10828   -  misc_feature   MCS (fragment): pBluescript multiple cloning site
