[The description below was written by a language model from this plasmid's Addgene catalogue record and pLannotate feature annotations shown in this document.]
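Description:
pHRSV_CHARMS-3xAla is a lentiviral transfer plasmid for mammalian expression, built on the pHR-dSV40 backbone. It is propagated in E. coli through a high-copy ColE1/pUC-type origin with ampicillin selection (AmpR). The viral portion has the usual HIV-1-derived layout: a truncated 5' LTR, the Ψ packaging signal overlapping a gag fragment, the Rev response element for Rev-dependent export of the genomic RNA, and the cPPT/CTS. These are followed by the internal expression cassette, a WPRE to boost transcript stability and expression, and a self-inactivating ΔU3 3' LTR. The plasmid carries no viral structural or enzymatic genes, so packaging functions must be supplied in trans. Outside the LTRs, the annotation detects backbone remnants, including a second SV40 promoter with gpt fragments, SV40 small t intron and poly(A) sequences, and pieces of TcR, rop and lacI. No complete mammalian selection marker is annotated.

The payload is driven by a short SV40 early promoter, which appears to lack the enhancer region annotated in the longer backbone copy. It encodes CHARMS-3xAla, a synthetic "Chimeric Higher-Order Assemblies for Receptor Mediated Signaling" protein. The feature table shows this as a mouse MyD88 coding region joined directly to a fragment matching human IRAK1, followed by a C-terminal monomeric EGFP (A206K) tag for imaging. According to the record, the 3xAla variant carries a mutated TRAF6 binding site, although the exact substitutions are not annotated. The insert was introduced by Gibson assembly at MluI and NotI sites. The construct is intended for expressing this TRAF6-binding-deficient chimera in mammalian cells, in work reconstructing death-fold signalosomes from the bottom up. There it plausibly serves as a comparison for CHARMS variants with intact TRAF6 binding.
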