Addgene plasmid #233921: pHRSV_CHARMS-3xAla
Purpose: Mammalian expression of Chimeric Higher-Order Assemblies for Receptor Mediated Signaling (CHARMS) variant: CHARMS-3xAla (mutated TRAF6 binding site)
Depositing lab: Marcus Taylor. Depositing organization: Max Planck Institute for Infection Biology. Publication: Bottom-up reconstruction of functional death fold signalosomes reveals a requirement for polymer stability and avidity. Lichtenstein MA, Cao F, Lobnow F, Dirvanskyte P, Weyhenmeyer D, Kulesza A, Ziska E, Halfmann R, Taylor MJ. Science. 2025 Apr 25;388(6745):415-422. doi: 10.1126/science.adq3234. Epub 2025 Apr 24. PubMed 40273247.
Backbone
  Vector backbone: pHR-dSV40
  Vector type: Mammalian Expression, Lentiviral
Growth in bacteria
  Bacterial resistance: Ampicillin, 100 μg/mL
  Growth temperature: 37°C
  Growth strain: NEB Stable
  Copy number: High Copy
Gene/Insert
  Gene/Insert name: CHARMS-3xAla
  Species: Synthetic
  Promoter: SV40
  Tag / fusion protein: mEGFP (C terminal on insert)
  Cloning method: Gibson Cloning
Terms and licenses: Academic/Nonprofit Terms; Industry Terms: Not Available to Industry
Depositor comments: Created by Gibson assembly using MluI (5') and NotI (3') sites. Please visit https://doi.org/10.1101/2024.05.08.593169 for bioRxiv preprint.
How to cite: pHRSV_CHARMS-3xAla was a gift from Marcus Taylor (Addgene plasmid # 233921 ; http://n2t.net/addgene:233921 ; RRID:Addgene_233921)
