>Addgene plasmid #233921 | pHRSV_CHARMS-3xAla | depositor partial sequence | sequence record 460072 | CHARMS insert coding sequence with alanine mutation in the T6BMs and tagged with mEGFP
ATGTCTGCGGGAGACCCCCGCGTGGGATCCGGGTCCCTGGACTCCTTCATGTTCTCCATACCCTTGGTCG
CGCTTAACGTGGGAGTGAGGCGCCGCCTATCGCTGTTCTTGAACCCTCGGACGCCCGTGGCGGCCGACTG
GACCTTGCTGGCGGAGGAGATGGGCTTCGAGTACTTGGAGATCCGAGAGCTGGAAACGCGCCCTGACCCC
ACTCGCAGTTTGTTGGATGCCTGGCAGGGGCGCTCTGGCGCGTCTGTCGGCAGGCTGCTAGAGCTGCTGG
CCTTGTTAGACCGTGAGGATATACTGAAGGAGCTGAAGTCGCGCATCGAGGAGGACTGCCAGAAATACTT
AGGTAAGCAGCAGAACCAGGAGTCCGAGAAGCCTTTACAGGTGGCCAGAGTGGAAAGCAGTGTCCCACAA
ACAAAGGAACTGGGAGGCATCACCACCCTTGATGACCCCCTAGGACAAACGCCGGAACTTTTCGATGCCT
TTATCTGCTACTGCCCCAACGATATCGAGTTTGTGCAGGAGATGATCCGGCAACTAGAACAGACAGACTA
TCGGCTTAAGTTGTGTGTGTCCGACCGTGACGTCCTGCCGGGCACCTGTGTCTGGTCCATTGCCAGCGAG
CTAATTGAGAAAAGGTGTCGCCGCATGGTGGTGGTTGTTTCTGACGATTATCTACAGAGCAAGGAATGTG
ACTTCCAGACCAAGTTTGCACTCAGCCTGTCTCCAGGTGTCCAACAGAAGCGACTGATTCCTATTAAATA
CAAGGCGATGAAGAAGGACTTTCCCAGTATCCTGCGGTTCATCACTATATGCGACTATACCAACCCTTGC
ACCAAGTCCTGGTTCTGGACCCGCCTTGCCAAGGCTTTGTCCCTGCCCGGAGGTAGTGGCGGGTCCCCTC
CTTCTCCCCAAGCCAACTCCTATGTCAGCTCCACTGGTAGGGCTCACTCCGGAGCCGCACCATGGCAGCC
ACTCGCTGCACCATCAGGTGCTTCAGCCCAGGCCGCAGAGCAACTGCAACGGGGACCCAACCAGCCAGTC
GCGTCCGACGAAAGTCTTGGAGGGCTGAGCGCTGCTCTGCGGTCCTGGCACCTTACACCAAGTTGTCCCC
TTGATCCTGCTCCTCTGCGGGAGGCTGGGTGCCCCCAAGGTGACACAGCAGGGGAATCCTCATGGGGTTC
AGGACCTGGGAGCCGGCCAACCGCTGTTGAAGGCCTGGCTTTGGGCTCCTCTGCATCATCATCATCAGAA
CCTCCCCAGATTATCATCAATCCAGCTCGCCAGAAAATGGTTCAGAAATTGGCTTTGTATGAGGATGGTG
CCCTGGATTCCTTGCAATTGCTGTCATCTTCTTCTCTTCCCGGACTTGGACTTGAACAAGACAGACAAGG
TCCAGAGGCGTCCGACGAGTTCCAGAGCGGAGGTTCCGGGGGTACTGGGGGTAGTGGAGGAAGTGTGAGC
AAGGGCGAGGAGCTGTTCACCGGGGTGGTGCCCATCCTGGTCGAGCTGGACGGCGACGTAAACGGCCACA
AGTTCAGCGTGTCCGGCGAGGGCGAGGGCGATGCCACCTACGGCAAGCTGACCCTGAAGTTCATCTGCAC
CACCGGCAAGCTGCCCGTGCCCTGGCCCACCCTCGTGACCACCCTGACCTACGGCGTGCAGTGCTTCAGC
CGCTACCCCGACCACATGAAGCAGCACGACTTCTTCAAGTCCGCCATGCCCGAAGGCTACGTCCAGGAGC
GCACCATCTTCTTCAAGGACGACGGCAACTACAAGACCCGCGCCGAGGTGAAGTTCGAGGGCGACACCCT
GGTGAACCGCATCGAGCTGAAGGGCATCGACTTCAAGGAGGACGGCAACATCCTGGGGCACAAGCTGGAG
TACAACTACAACAGCCACAACGTCTATATCATGGCCGACAAGCAGAAGAACGGCATCAAGGTGAACTTCA
AGATCCGCCACAACATCGAGGACGGCAGCGTGCAGCTCGCCGACCACTACCAGCAGAACACCCCCATCGG
CGACGGCCCCGTGCTGCTGCCCGACAACCACTACCTGAGCACCCAGTCCAAGCTGAGCAAAGACCCCAAC
GAGAAGCGCGATCACATGGTCCTGCTGGAGTTCGTGACCGCCGCCGGGATCACTCTCGGCATGGACGAGC
TGTACAAGTAA
